Addgene plasmid #162131: pLenti6-AMPK alpha1 (1-312)
Purpose: Expression vector for constitutively active AMPK alpha 1
Depositing lab: Boyi Gan. Depositing organization: University of Texas MD Anderson Cancer Center. Publication: LncRNA NBR2 engages a metabolic checkpoint by regulating AMPK under energy stress. Liu X, Xiao ZD, Han L, Zhang J, Lee SW, Wang W, Lee H, Zhuang L, Chen J, Lin HK, Wang J, Liang H, Gan B. Nat Cell Biol. 2016 Apr;18(4):431-42. doi: 10.1038/ncb3328. Epub 2016 Mar 21. PubMed 26999735.
Backbone
  Vector backbone: pLenti6/V5-Dest
  Vector type: Lentiviral
  Selectable markers: Blasticidin
Growth in bacteria
  Bacterial resistance: Ampicillin, 100 μg/mL
  Growth temperature: 37°C
  Growth strain: NEB Stable
  Copy number: High Copy
Gene/Insert
  Gene/Insert name: AMPK alpha1 (1-312)
  Species: R. norvegicus (rat)
  Entrez Gene: PRKAA1 (a.k.a. AMPK, AMPK alpha 1, AMPKa1)
  Tag / fusion protein: V5 (C terminal on backbone)
  Cloning method: Gateway Cloning
Terms and licenses: Academic/Nonprofit Terms; Industry Terms: Not Available to Industry
How to cite: pLenti6-AMPK alpha1 (1-312) was a gift from Boyi Gan (Addgene plasmid # 162131 ; http://n2t.net/addgene:162131 ; RRID:Addgene_162131)
