[The description below was written by a language model from this plasmid's Addgene catalogue record and pLannotate feature annotations shown in this document.]
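Description:
pLenti6-AMPK alpha1 (1-312) is a lentiviral expression plasmid of about 8 kb built on the pLenti6/V5-Dest Gateway destination backbone. It delivers a truncated, constitutively active form of the AMPK alpha 1 catalytic subunit (PRKAA1, rat) into mammalian cells. In bacteria it replicates from a high-copy ColE1/pUC-type origin and is selected with ampicillin through the β-lactamase gene. An f1 origin and remnants of a pBluescript-type lac/T7/T3 region are also present.

The viral portion has a third-generation, self-inactivating layout. A hybrid RSV promoter/truncated HIV-1 5' LTR drives genomic RNA production in packaging cells. It is followed by the Ψ packaging signal with a gag fragment, the Rev response element for Rev-dependent nuclear export, and a ΔU3 3' LTR that inactivates LTR promoter activity after integration. An SV40 poly(A) signal and SV40 origin lie downstream of the 3' LTR.

Within the provirus, the CMV immediate-early enhancer/promoter drives the insert. The insert is flanked by attB1 and attB2 sites left by Gateway recombination and is followed by a backbone-encoded C-terminal V5 epitope tag for detection. It comprises residues 1-312, and the automated annotation matches it to a PRKAA1 homologue as a fragment. The record describes this truncation as constitutively active. From general knowledge, such a fragment retains the kinase domain while lacking the C-terminal regulatory regions.

A second cassette uses the SV40 early promoter together with the bacterial EM7 promoter to express blasticidin S deaminase, allowing blasticidin selection of transduced cells. The construct is suited to making stable cell lines with enforced AMPK alpha 1 activity, for example in studies of energy-stress signalling.
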