Features (pLannotate 1.2.2; 31 found; start..end, strand, type, name):
      1..227     +  promoter       RSV promoter: Rous sarcoma virus enhancer/promoter
    228..408     +  LTR            5' LTR (truncated): truncated 5' long terminal repeat (LTR) from HIV-1
    455..580     +  misc_feature   HIV-1 Ψ: packaging signal of human immunodeficiency virus type 1
    564..927     +  CDS            HIV-1 gag (fragment): gag protein from human immunodeficiency virus 1; gag
   1073..1306    +  misc_feature   RRE: The Rev response element (RRE) of HIV-1 allows for Rev-dependent mRNA export from the nucleus to the cytoplasm.
   1683..1783    +  CDS            Rev (fragment): human immunodeficiency virus 1 (HIV-1) Rev protein; rev; enhances nuclear export of unspliced and incompletely spliced viral mRNAs
   1784..1804    -  misc_feature   MCS (fragment): pBluescript multiple cloning site
   1814..2117    +  enhancer       CMV enhancer: human cytomegalovirus immediate early enhancer
   2118..2321    +  promoter       CMV promoter: human cytomegalovirus (CMV) immediate early promoter
   2438..2462    +  protein_bind   attB1: mutant version of attB; recombination site for the Gateway® BP reaction BP Clonase™
   2504..3367    +  CDS            PRKAA1 (fragment): AAPK1_PIG - Also known as AMPK1. Experimental evidence at protein level: Swiss-Prot protein existence level 1. Catalytic subunit of AMP-activated protein kinase (AMPK), an energy sensor protein kinase that plays a key role in regulating cellular energy metabolism. In response to reduction of intracellular ATP levels, AMPK activates energy-producing pathways and inhibits energy-consuming processes: inhibits protein, carbohydrate and lipid biosynthesis, as well as cell growth and proliferation. AMPK acts via direct phosphorylation of metabolic enzymes, and by longer-term effects via phosphorylat
   3435..3459    -  protein_bind   attB2: mutant version of attB; recombination site for the Gateway® BP reaction BP Clonase™
   3512..3553    +  CDS            V5 tag: epitope tag from simian virus 5
   3595..3924    +  promoter       SV40 promoter: SV40 enhancer and early promoter
   3972..4019    +  promoter       EM7 promoter: synthetic bacterial promoter&nbsp
   4038..4436    +  CDS            BSD: blasticidin S deaminase; Aspergillus terreus BSD; confers resistance to blasticidin
   4453..4521    +  CDS            nef (fragment): NEF_HV1Z2 - Experimental evidence at protein level: Swiss-Prot protein existence level 1. Extracellular Nef protein targets CD4(+) T-lymphocytes for apoptosis by interacting with CXCR4 surface receptors. From Human immunodeficiency virus type 1 group M subtype D (isolate Z2/CDC-Z34) (HIV-1).
   4523..4756    +  LTR            3' LTR (ΔU3): self-inactivating 3' long terminal repeat (LTR) from HIV-1
   4828..4949    +  polyA_signal   SV40 poly(A) signal: SV40 polyadenylation signal
   4989..5124    +  rep_origin     SV40 ori: SV40 origin of replication
   5145..5163    -  promoter       T7 promoter: promoter for bacteriophage T7 RNA polymerase
   5171..5326    +  CDS            lacZα (fragment): LacZα fragment of β-galactosidase; lacZ fragment
   5331..5759    +  rep_origin     f1 ori (sequence partly withheld): f1 bacteriophage origin of replication; arrow indicates direction of (+) strand synthesis
   5812..5916    +  promoter       AmpR promoter: bla
   5917..6777    +  CDS            AmpR: β-lactamase; bla; confers resistance to ampicillin, carbenicillin, and related antibiotics
   6948..7536    +  rep_origin     ori: high-copy-number ColE1/pMB1/pBR322/pUC origin of replication
   7719..7811    +  CDS            lacI (fragment): lac repressor; lacI; The lac repressor binds to the lac operator to inhibit transcription in E. coli. This inhibition can be relieved by adding lactose or isopropyl-β-D-thiogalactopyranoside (IPTG).
   7824..7845    +  protein_bind   CAP binding site: CAP binding activates transcription in the presence of cAMP. E. coli catabolite activator protein
   7860..7890    +  promoter       lac promoter: promoter for the E. coli lac operon
   7898..7914    +  protein_bind   lac operator: The lac repressor binds to the lac operator to inhibit transcription in E. coli. This inhibition can be relieved by adding lactose or isopropyl-β-D-thiogalactopyranoside (IPTG). lac repressor encoded by lacI
   7959..7977    +  promoter       T3 promoter: promoter for bacteriophage T3 RNA polymerase
>Addgene plasmid #162131 | pLenti6-AMPK alpha1 (1-312) | addgene full sequence | sequence record 324232 | Addgene NGS Result
TGTAGTCTTATGCAATACTCTTGTAGTCTTGCAACATGGTAACGATGAGTTAGCAACATGCCTTACAAGG
AGAGAAAAAGCACCGTGCATGCCGATTGGTGGAAGTAAGGTGGTACGATCGTGCCTTATTAGGAAGGCAA
CAGACGGGTCTGACATGGATTGGACGAACCACTGAATTGCCGCATTGCAGAGATATTGTATTTAAGTGCC
TAGCTCGATACATAAACGGGTCTCTCTGGTTAGACCAGATCTGAGCCTGGGAGCTCTCTGGCTAACTAGG
GAACCCACTGCTTAAGCCTCAATAAAGCTTGCCTTGAGTGCTTCAAGTAGTGTGTGCCCGTCTGTTGTGT
GACTCTGGTAACTAGAGATCCCTCAGACCCTTTTAGTCAGTGTGGAAAATCTCTAGCAGTGGCGCCCGAA
CAGGGACTTGAAAGCGAAAGGGAAACCAGAGGAGCTCTCTCGACGCAGGACTCGGCTTGCTGAAGCGCGC
ACGGCAAGAGGCGAGGGGCGGCGACTGGTGAGTACGCCAAAAATTTTGACTAGCGGAGGCTAGAAGGAGA
GAGATGGGTGCGAGAGCGTCAGTATTAAGCGGGGGAGAATTAGATCGCGATGGGAAAAAATTCGGTTAAG
GCCAGGGGGAAAGAAAAAATATAAATTAAAACATATAGTATGGGCAAGCAGGGAGCTAGAACGATTCGCA
GTTAATCCTGGCCTGTTAGAAACATCAGAAGGCTGTAGACAAATACTGGGACAGCTACAACCATCCCTTC
AGACAGGATCAGAAGAACTTAGATCATTATATAATACAGTAGCAACCCTCTATTGTGTGCATCAAAGGAT
AGAGATAAAAGACACCAAGGAAGCTTTAGACAAGATAGAGGAAGAGCAAAACAAAAGTAAGACCACCGCA
CAGCAAGCGGCCGCTGATCTTCAGACCTGGAGGAGGAGATATGAGGGACAATTGGAGAAGTGAATTATAT
AAATATAAAGTAGTAAAAATTGAACCATTAGGAGTAGCACCCACCAAGGCAAAGAGAAGAGTGGTGCAGA
GAGAAAAAAGAGCAGTGGGAATAGGAGCTTTGTTCCTTGGGTTCTTGGGAGCAGCAGGAAGCACTATGGG
CGCAGCGTCAATGACGCTGACGGTACAGGCCAGACAATTATTGTCTGGTATAGTGCAGCAGCAGAACAAT
TTGCTGAGGGCTATTGAGGCGCAACAGCATCTGTTGCAACTCACAGTCTGGGGCATCAAGCAGCTCCAGG
CAAGAATCCTGGCTGTGGAAAGATACCTAAAGGATCAACAGCTCCTGGGGATTTGGGGTTGCTCTGGAAA
ACTCATTTGCACCACTGCTGTGCCTTGGAATGCTAGTTGGAGTAATAAATCTCTGGAACAGATTTGGAAT
CACACGACCTGGATGGAGTGGGACAGAGAAATTAACAATTACACAAGCTTAATACACTCCTTAATTGAAG
AATCGCAAAACCAGCAAGAAAAGAATGAACAAGAATTATTGGAATTAGATAAATGGGCAAGTTTGTGGAA
TTGGTTTAACATAACAAATTGGCTGTGGTATATAAAATTATTCATAATGATAGTAGGAGGCTTGGTAGGT
TTAAGAATAGTTTTTGCTGTACTTTCTATAGTGAATAGAGTTAGGCAGGGATATTCACCATTATCGTTTC
AGACCCACCTCCCAACCCCGAGGGGACCCGACAGGCCCGAAGGAATAGAAGAAGAAGGTGGAGAGAGAGA
CAGAGACAGATCCATTCGATTAGTGAACGGATCTCGACGGTATCGATAAGCTTGGGAGTTCCGCGTTACA
TAACTTACGGTAAATGGCCCGCCTGGCTGACCGCCCAACGACCCCCGCCCATTGACGTCAATAATGACGT
ATGTTCCCATAGTAACGCCAATAGGGACTTTCCATTGACGTCAATGGGTGGAGTATTTACGGTAAACTGC
CCACTTGGCAGTACATCAAGTGTATCATATGCCAAGTACGCCCCCTATTGACGTCAATGACGGTAAATGG
CCCGCCTGGCATTATGCCCAGTACATGACCTTATGGGACTTTCCTACTTGGCAGTACATCTACGTATTAG
TCATCGCTATTACCATGGTGATGCGGTTTTGGCAGTACATCAATGGGCGTGGATAGCGGTTTGACTCACG
GGGATTTCCAAGTCTCCACCCCATTGACGTCAATGGGAGTTTGTTTTGGCACCAAAATCAACGGGACTTT
CCAAAATGTCGTAACAACTCCGCCCCATTGACGCAAATGGGCGGTAGGCGTGTACGGTGGGAGGTCTATA
TAAGCAGAGCTCGTTTAGTGAACCGTCAGATCGCCTGGAGACGCCATCCACGCTGTTTTGACCTCCATAG
AAGACACCGACTCTAGAGGATCCACTAGTCCAGTGTGGTGGAATTCTGCAGATATCAACAAGTTTGTACA
AAAAAGCAGGCTCCGCGGCCGCCCCCTTCACCATGGCCGAGAAGCAGAAGCACGACGGGCGGGTGAAGAT
CGGCCACTACATCCTGGGGGACACGCTGGGCGTCGGCACCTTCGGGAAAGTGAAGGTGGGCAAGCACGAG
TTGACTGGACATAAAGTTGCTGTGAAGATACTCAACCGGCAGAAGATTCGAAGCCTGGACGTGGTCGGGA
AAATCCGCAGAGAGATCCAGAACCTGAAGCTTTTCAGGCACCCTCATATAATCAAACTGTACCAGGTCAT
CAGTACACCGTCTGATATTTTCATGGTCATGGAATATGTCTCAGGAGGAGAGCTATTTGATTATATCTGT
AAAAATGGAAGGTTGGACGAAAAGGAGAGTCGACGTCTGTTCCAGCAGATCCTTTCTGGTGTGGACTATT
GTCACAGGCATATGGTGGTCCACAGAGATTTGAAACCTGAAAACGTCCTGCTTGATGCACACATGAATGC
AAAGATAGCCGACTTCGGTCTTTCAAACATGATGTCAGATGGTGAATTTTTAAGAACGAGCTGTGGCTCG
CCCAATTATGCTGCACCAGAAGTAATTTCAGGAAGATTGTACGCAGGCCCTGAAGTAGACATCTGGAGCA
GCGGGGTCATTCTCTATGCTTTGCTGTGTGGAACTCTCCCTTTTGATGATGACCACGTGCCAACTCTTTT
TAAGAAGATATGTGACGGGATATTTTATACCCCTCAGTATTTGAATCCCTCTGTAATAAGCCTTTTGAAG
CATATGCTGCAGGTAGATCCTATGAAGAGGGCCACAATAAAAGATATCAGGGAACATGAATGGTTTAAGC
AGGACCTTCCAAAATATCTCTTTCCTGAAGACCCGTCTTATAGTTCAACCATGATTGATGATGAAGCCTT
AAAAGAAGTGTGTGAGAAGTTCGAGTGCTCAGAGGAGGAGGTCCTCAGCTGCCTGTACAAGGGTGGGCGC
GCCGACCCAGCTTTCTTGTACAAAGTGGTTGATATCCAGCACAGTGGCGGCCGCTCGAGTCTAGAGGGCC
CGCGGTTCGAAGGTAAGCCTATCCCTAACCCTCTCCTCGGTCTCGATTCTACGCGTACCGGTTAGTAATG
AGTTTGGAATTAATTCTGTGGAATGTGTGTCAGTTAGGGTGTGGAAAGTCCCCAGGCTCCCCAGCAGGCA
GAAGTATGCAAAGCATGCATCTCAATTAGTCAGCAACCAGGTGTGGAAAGTCCCCAGGCTCCCCAGCAGG
CAGAAGTATGCAAAGCATGCATCTCAATTAGTCAGCAACCATAGTCCCGCCCCTAACTCCGCCCATCCCG
CCCCTAACTCCGCCCAGTTCCGCCCATTCTCCGCCCCATGGCTGACTAATTTTTTTTATTTATGCAGAGG
CCGAGGCCGCCTCTGCCTCTGAGCTATTCCAGAAGTAGTGAGGAGGCTTTTTTGGAGGCCTAGGCTTTTG
CAAAAAGCTCCCGGGAGCTTGTATATCCATTTTCGGATCTGATCAGCACGTGTTGACAATTAATCATCGG
CATAGTATATCGGCATAGTATAATACGACAAGGTGAGGAACTAAACCATGGCCAAGCCTTTGTCTCAAGA
AGAATCCACCCTCATTGAAAGAGCAACGGCTACAATCAACAGCATCCCCATCTCTGAAGACTACAGCGTC
GCCAGCGCAGCTCTCTCTAGCGACGGCCGCATCTTCACTGGTGTCAATGTATATCATTTTACTGGGGGAC
CTTGTGCAGAACTCGTGGTGCTGGGCACTGCTGCTGCTGCGGCAGCTGGCAACCTGACTTGTATCGTCGC
GATCGGAAATGAGAACAGGGGCATCTTGAGCCCCTGCGGACGGTGCCGACAGGTGCTTCTCGATCTGCAT
CCTGGGATCAAAGCCATAGTGAAGGACAGTGATGGACAGCCGACGGCAGTTGGGATTCGTGAATTGCTGC
CCTCTGGTTATGTGTGGGAGGGCTAAGCACAATTCGAGCTCGGTACCTTTAAGACCAATGACTTACAAGG
CAGCTGTAGATCTTAGCCACTTTTTAAAAGAAAAGGGGGGACTGGAAGGGCTAATTCACTCCCAACGAAG
ACAAGATCTGCTTTTTGCTTGTACTGGGTCTCTCTGGTTAGACCAGATCTGAGCCTGGGAGCTCTCTGGC
TAACTAGGGAACCCACTGCTTAAGCCTCAATAAAGCTTGCCTTGAGTGCTTCAAGTAGTGTGTGCCCGTC
TGTTGTGTGACTCTGGTAACTAGAGATCCCTCAGACCCTTTTAGTCAGTGTGGAAAATCTCTAGCAGTAG
TAGTTCATGTCATCTTATTATTCAGTATTTATAACTTGCAAAGAAATGAATATCAGAGAGTGAGAGGAAC
TTGTTTATTGCAGCTTATAATGGTTACAAATAAAGCAATAGCATCACAAATTTCACAAATAAAGCATTTT
TTTCACTGCATTCTAGTTGTGGTTTGTCCAAACTCATCAATGTATCTTATCATGTCTGGCTCTAGCTATC
CCGCCCCTAACTCCGCCCATCCCGCCCCTAACTCCGCCCAGTTCCGCCCATTCTCCGCCCCATGGCTGAC
TAATTTTTTTTATTTATGCAGAGGCCGAGGCCGCCTCGGCCTCTGAGCTATTCCAGAAGTAGTGAGGAGG
CTTTTTTGGAGGCCTAGGGACGTACCCAATTCGCCCTATAGTGAGTCGTATTACGCGCGCTCACTGGCCG
TCGTTTTACAACGTCGTGACTGGGAAAACCCTGGCGTTACCCAACTTAATCGCCTTGCAGCACATCCCCC
TTTCGCCAGCTGGCGTAATAGCGAAGAGGCCCGCACCGATCGCCCTTCCCAACAGTTGCGCAGCCTGAAT
GGCGAATGGG
[124 nt withheld, positions 5331-5454]
C
[91 nt withheld, positions 5456-5546]
A
[49 nt withheld, positions 5548-5596]
CCTTTGACGTTGGAGTCCACGTTCTTT
[37 nt withheld, positions 5624-5660]
ACCCTATCTCGGTCTATTCTTTTGATTTATAAGGGATTTTGCCGATTTCGGCCTATTGGTTAAAAAATGA
GCTGATTTAACAAAAATTTAACGCGAATTTTAACAAAATATTAACGCTTACAATTTAGGTGGCACTTTTC
GGGGAAATGTGCGCGGAACCCCTATTTGTTTATTTTTCTAAATACATTCAAATATGTATCCGCTCATGAG
ACAATAACCCTGATAAATGCTTCAATAATATTGAAAAAGGAAGAGTATGAGTATTCAACATTTCCGTGTC
GCCCTTATTCCCTTTTTTGCGGCATTTTGCCTTCCTGTTTTTGCTCACCCAGAAACGCTGGTGAAAGTAA
AAGATGCTGAAGATCAGTTGGGTGCACGAGTGGGTTACATCGAACTGGATCTCAACAGCGGTAAGATCCT
TGAGAGTTTTCGCCCCGAAGAACGTTTTCCAATGATGAGCACTTTTAAAGTTCTGCTATGTGGCGCGGTA
TTATCCCGTATTGACGCCGGGCAAGAGCAACTCGGTCGCCGCATACACTATTCTCAGAATGACTTGGTTG
AGTACTCACCAGTCACAGAAAAGCATCTTACGGATGGCATGACAGTAAGAGAATTATGCAGTGCTGCCAT
AACCATGAGTGATAACACTGCGGCCAACTTACTTCTGACAACGATCGGAGGACCGAAGGAGCTAACCGCT
TTTTTGCACAACATGGGGGATCATGTAACTCGCCTTGATCGTTGGGAACCGGAGCTGAATGAAGCCATAC
CAAACGACGAGCGTGACACCACGATGCCTGTAGCAATGGCAACAACGTTGCGCAAACTATTAACTGGCGA
ACTACTTACTCTAGCTTCCCGGCAACAATTAATAGACTGGATGGAGGCGGATAAAGTTGCAGGACCACTT
CTGCGCTCGGCCCTTCCGGCTGGCTGGTTTATTGCTGATAAATCTGGAGCCGGTGAGCGTGGGTCTCGCG
GTATCATTGCAGCACTGGGGCCAGATGGTAAGCCCTCCCGTATCGTAGTTATCTACACGACGGGGAGTCA
GGCAACTATGGATGAACGAAATAGACAGATCGCTGAGATAGGTGCCTCACTGATTAAGCATTGGTAACTG
TCAGACCAAGTTTACTCATATATACTTTAGATTGATTTAAAACTTCATTTTTAATTTAAAAGGATCTAGG
TGAAGATCCTTTTTGATAATCTCATGACCAAAATCCCTTAACGTGAGTTTTCGTTCCACTGAGCGTCAGA
CCCCGTAGAAAAGATCAAAGGATCTTCTTGAGATCCTTTTTTTCTGCGCGTAATCTGCTGCTTGCAAACA
AAAAAACCACCGCTACCAGCGGTGGTTTGTTTGCCGGATCAAGAGCTACCAACTCTTTTTCCGAAGGTAA
CTGGCTTCAGCAGAGCGCAGATACCAAATACTGTTCTTCTAGTGTAGCCGTAGTTAGGCCACCACTTCAA
GAACTCTGTAGCACCGCCTACATACCTCGCTCTGCTAATCCTGTTACCAGTGGCTGCTGCCAGTGGCGAT
AAGTCGTGTCTTACCGGGTTGGACTCAAGACGATAGTTACCGGATAAGGCGCAGCGGTCGGGCTGAACGG
GGGGTTCGTGCACACAGCCCAGCTTGGAGCGAACGACCTACACCGAACTGAGATACCTACAGCGTGAGCT
ATGAGAAAGCGCCACGCTTCCCGAAGGGAGAAAGGCGGACAGGTATCCGGTAAGCGGCAGGGTCGGAACA
GGAGAGCGCACGAGGGAGCTTCCAGGGGGAAACGCCTGGTATCTTTATAGTCCTGTCGGGTTTCGCCACC
TCTGACTTGAGCGTCGATTTTTGTGATGCTCGTCAGGGGGGCGGAGCCTATGGAAAAACGCCAGCAACGC
GGCCTTTTTACGGTTCCTGGCCTTTTGCTGGCCTTTTGCTCACATGTTCTTTCCTGCGTTATCCCCTGAT
TCTGTGGATAACCGTATTACCGCCTTTGAGTGAGCTGATACCGCTCGCCGCAGCCGAACGACCGAGCGCA
GCGAGTCAGTGAGCGAGGAAGCGGAAGAGCGCCCAATACGCAAACCGCCTCTCCCCGCGCGTTGGCCGAT
TCATTAATGCAGCTGGCACGACAGGTTTCCCGACTGGAAAGCGGGCAGTGAGCGCAACGCAATTAATGTG
AGTTAGCTCACTCATTAGGCACCCCAGGCTTTACACTTTATGCTTCCGGCTCGTATGTTGTGTGGAATTG
TGAGCGGATAACAATTTCACACAGGAAACAGCTATGACCATGATTACGCCAAGCGCGCAATTAACCCTCA
CTAAAGGGAACAAAAGCTGGAGCTGCAAGCTTAA
