>Addgene plasmid #162131 | pLenti6-AMPK alpha1 (1-312) | depositor partial sequence | sequence record 314337 | insert sequence using CMV forward sequencing primer
TAATTAAGCAGAGCTCGTTTAGTGACCGTCAGATCGCCTGGAGACGCCATCCACGCTGTTTTGACCTCCA
TAGAAGACACCGACTCTAGAGGATCCACTAGTCCAGTGTGGTGGAATTCTGCAGATATCAACAAGTTTGT
ACAAAAAAGCAGGCTCCGCGGCCGCCCCCTTCACCATGGCCGAGAAGCAGAAGCACGACGGGCGGGTGAA
GATCGGCCACTACATCCTGGGGGACACGCTGGGCGTCGGCACCTTCGGGAAAGTGAAGGTGGGCAAGCAC
GAGTTGACTGGACATAAAGTTGCTGTGAAGATACTCAACCGGCAGAAGATTCGAAGCCTGGACGTGGTCG
GGAAAATCCGCAGAGAGATCCAGAACCTGAAGCTTTTCAGGCACCCTCATATAATCAAACTGTACCAGGT
CATCAGTACACCGTCTGATATTTTCATGGTCATGGAATATGTCTCAGGAGGAGAGCTATTTGATTATATC
TGTAAAAATGGAAGGTTGGACGAAAAGGAGAGTCGACGTCTGTTCCAGCAGATCCTTTCTGGTGTGGACT
ATTGTCACAGGCATATGGTGGTCCACAGAGATTTGAAACCTGAAAACGTCCTGCTTGATGCACACATGAA
TGCAAAGATAGCCGACTTCGGTCTTTCAAACATGATGTCAGATGGTGAATTTTTAAGAACGAGCTGTGGC
TCGCCCAATTATGCTGCACCAGAAGTAATTTCAGGAAGATTGTACGCAGGCCCTGAAGTAGACATCTGGA
GCAGCGGGGTCATTCTCTATGCTTTGCTGTGTGGAACTCTCCCTTTTGATGATGACCACGTGCCAACTCT
TTTTAAGAAGATATGTGACGGGATATTTTATACCCCTCAGTATTTGAATCCCTCTGTAATAAGCCTTTTG
AAGCATATGCTGCAGGTAGATCCTATGAGGAGGGCCACAATAAAAGATATCAGGACATGATGGTTTAGCA
GGACCTTCCAAATATCTCTTTCTGAGACCCGTCTTATAGTCACAATGATGATGATGAGCTTAAAAGAGTG
TGTGAGAGTCGAGTGCTCAGAGAGAGTCCTCAGCTGCCTGTACAGGTGGC
